>Addgene plasmid #214655 | pGL4_NFAT-RE-CMV-BC0525-luc2 | addgene full sequence | sequence record 423229 | Addgene NGS Result
GGCCTAACTGGCCGGTACCTGAGCTCGCTAGCCTCGAGGATATCAAACAAGTTTGTACAAAAAAGCAGGC
TCCCAAGTGCAGGTGCCAGAACATTTCTCTGGCCTAACTGGCCGGTACCGGAGGAAAAACTGTTTCATAC
AGAAGGCGTGGAGGAAAAACTGTTTCATACAGAAGGCGTGGAGGAAAAACTGTTTCATACAGAAGGCGTG
CTAGTCCTAACTGGCCGGTACCGGAGGAAAAACTGTTTCATACAGAAGGCGTGGAGGAAAAACTGTTTCA
TACAGAAGGCGTGGAGGAAAAACTGTTTCATACAGAAGGCGTGCTAGCGGGGGGCTACAACTTTTCTATA
CAAAGTTGCGGTACCCGGGTCGAGTAGGCGTGTACGGTGGGAGGCCTATATAAGCAGAGCTCGTTTAGTG
AACCGTCAGATCGCCTGGAGACGCCATCCACGCTGTTTTGACCTCCATAGAAGACACCGGGACCGATCCA
GCCCAACTTTGTATAATAAAGTTGAGCTAGTTGCTAAGTCTGCCGAGTAGAATTAACCCTCACTAAAGGG
TAGGTGACACTATTACTTTACACATATCACAAAAGTGGGTGTCAAATTACAATCATCATACTCCTATAGT
GAGTCGTATTAGTAGACGCGAGTCAATGCATGTACGACAGCTTTCTTGTACAAAGTGGTTCGATATCAAG
ATCTGGCCTCGGCGGCCAAGCTTGGCAATCCGGTACTGTTGGTAAAGCCACCATGGAAGATGCCAAAAAC
ATTAAGAAGGGCCCAGCGCCATTCTACCCACTCGAAGACGGGACCGCCGGCGAGCAGCTGCACAAAGCCA
TGAAGCGCTACGCCCTGGTGCCCGGCACCATCGCCTTTACCGACGCACATATCGAGGTGGACATTACCTA
CGCCGAGTACTTCGAGATGAGCGTTCGGCTGGCAGAAGCTATGAAGCGCTATGGGCTGAATACAAACCAT
CGGATCGTGGTGTGCAGCGAGAATAGCTTGCAGTTCTTCATGCCCGTGTTGGGTGCCCTGTTCATCGGTG
TGGCTGTGGCCCCAGCTAACGACATCTACAACGAGCGCGAGCTGCTGAACAGCATGGGCATCAGCCAGCC
CACCGTCGTATTCGTGAGCAAGAAAGGGCTGCAAAAGATCCTCAACGTGCAAAAGAAGCTACCGATCATA
CAAAAGATCATCATCATGGATAGCAAGACCGACTACCAGGGCTTCCAAAGCATGTACACCTTCGTGACTT
CCCATTTGCCACCCGGCTTCAACGAGTACGACTTCGTGCCCGAGAGCTTCGACCGGGACAAAACCATCGC
CCTGATCATGAACAGTAGTGGCAGTACCGGATTGCCCAAGGGCGTAGCCCTACCGCACCGCACCGCTTGT
GTCCGATTCAGTCATGCCCGCGACCCCATCTTCGGCAACCAGATCATCCCCGACACCGCTATCCTCAGCG
TGGTGCCATTTCACCACGGCTTCGGCATGTTCACCACGCTGGGCTACTTGATCTGCGGCTTTCGGGTCGT
GCTCATGTACCGCTTCGAGGAGGAGCTATTCTTGCGCAGCTTGCAAGACTATAAGATTCAATCTGCCCTG
CTGGTGCCCACACTATTTAGCTTCTTCGCTAAGAGCACTCTCATCGACAAGTACGACCTAAGCAACTTGC
ACGAGATCGCCAGCGGCGGGGCGCCGCTCAGCAAGGAGGTAGGTGAGGCCGTGGCCAAACGCTTCCACCT
ACCAGGCATCCGCCAGGGCTACGGCCTGACAGAAACAACCAGCGCCATTCTGATCACCCCCGAAGGGGAC
GACAAGCCTGGCGCAGTAGGCAAGGTGGTGCCCTTCTTCGAGGCTAAGGTGGTGGACTTGGACACCGGTA
AGACACTGGGTGTGAACCAGCGCGGCGAGCTGTGCGTCCGTGGCCCCATGATCATGAGCGGCTACGTTAA
CAACCCCGAGGCTACAAACGCTCTCATCGACAAGGACGGCTGGCTGCACAGCGGCGACATCGCCTACTGG
GACGAGGACGAGCACTTCTTCATCGTGGACCGGCTGAAGAGCCTGATCAAATACAAGGGCTACCAGGTAG
CCCCAGCCGAACTGGAGAGCATCCTGCTGCAACACCCCAACATCTTCGACGCCGGGGTCGCCGGCCTGCC
CGACGACGATGCCGGCGAGCTGCCCGCCGCAGTCGTCGTGCTGGAACACGGTAAAACCATGACCGAGAAG
GAGATCGTGGACTATGTGGCCAGCCAGGTTACAACCGCCAAGAAGCTGCGCGGTGGTGTTGTGTTCGTGG
ACGAGGTGCCTAAAGGACTGACCGGCAAGTTGGACGCCCGCAAGATCCGCGAGATTCTCATTAAGGCCAA
GAAGGGCGGCAAGATCGCCGTGTAATCTGCTTGCAAGAACTGGTTCAGTAGCTTAAGCCACTTTGTGATC
CACCTTAACAGCCACGGCTTCCCTCCCGAGGTGGAGGAGCAGGCCGCCGGCACCCTGCCCATGAGCTGCG
CCCAGGAGAGCGGCATGGATAGACACCCTGCTGCTTGCGCCAGCGCCAGGATCAACGTCTAACTGCAGTC
TAGAGTCGGGGCGGCCGGCCGCTTCGAGCAGACATGATAAGATACATTGATGAGTTTGGACAAACCACAA
CTAGAATGCAGTGAAAAAAATGCTTTATTTGTGAAATTTGTGATGCTATTGCTTTATTTGTAACCATTAT
AAGCTGCAATAAACAAGTTAACAACAACAATTGCATTCATTTTATGTTTCAGGTTCAGGGGGAGGTGTGG
GAGGTTTTTTAAAGCAAGTAAAACCTCTACAAATGTGGTAAAATCGATAAGGATCCGTTTGCGTATTGGG
CGCTCTTCCGCTGATCTGCGCAGCACCATGGCCTGAAATAACCTCTGAAAGAGGAACTTGGTTAGCTACC
TTCTGAGGCGGAAAGAACCAGCTGTGGAATGTGTGTCAGTTAGGGTGTGGAAAGTCCCCAGGCTCCCCAG
CAGGCAGAAGTATGCAAAGCATGCATCTCAATTAGTCAGCAACCAGGTGTGGAAAGTCCCCAGGCTCCCC
AGCAGGCAGAAGTATGCAAAGCATGCATCTCAATTAGTCAGCAACCATAGTCCCGCCCCTAACTCCGCCC
ATCCCGCCCCTAACTCCGCCCAGTTCCGCCCATTCTCCGCCCCATGGCTGACTAATTTTTTTTATTTATG
CAGAGGCCGAGGCCGCCTCTGCCTCTGAGCTATTCCAGAAGTAGTGAGGAGGCTTTTTTGGAGGCCTAGG
CTTTTGCAAAAAGCTCGATTCTTCTGACACTAGCGCCACCATGAAGAAGCCCGAACTCACCGCTACCAGC
GTTGAAAAATTTCTCATCGAGAAGTTCGACAGTGTGAGCGACCTGATGCAGTTGTCGGAGGGCGAAGAGA
GCCGAGCCTTCAGCTTCGATGTCGGCGGACGCGGCTATGTACTGCGGGTGAATAGCTGCGCTGATGGCTT
CTACAAAGACCGCTACGTGTACCGCCACTTCGCCAGCGCTGCACTACCCATCCCCGAAGTGTTGGACATC
GGCGAGTTCAGCGAGAGCCTGACATACTGCATCAGTAGACGCGCCCAAGGCGTTACTCTCCAAGACCTCC
CCGAAACAGAGCTGCCTGCTGTGTTACAGCCTGTCGCCGAAGCTATGGATGCTATTGCCGCCGCCGACCT
CAGTCAAACCAGCGGCTTCGGCCCATTCGGGCCCCAAGGCATCGGCCAGTACACAACCTGGCGGGATTTC
ATTTGCGCCATTGCTGATCCCCATGTCTACCACTGGCAGACCGTGATGGACGACACCGTGTCCGCCAGCG
TAGCTCAAGCCCTGGACGAACTGATGCTGTGGGCCGAAGACTGTCCCGAGGTGCGCCACCTCGTCCATGC
CGACTTCGGCAGCAACAACGTCCTGACCGACAACGGCCGCATCACCGCCGTAATCGACTGGTCCGAAGCT
ATGTTCGGGGACAGTCAGTACGAGGTGGCCAACATCTTCTTCTGGCGGCCCTGGCTGGCTTGCATGGAGC
AGCAGACTCGCTACTTCGAGCGCCGGCATCCCGAGCTGGCCGGCAGCCCTCGTCTGCGAGCCTACATGCT
GCGCATCGGCCTGGATCAGCTCTACCAGAGCCTCGTGGACGGCAACTTCGACGATGCTGCCTGGGCTCAA
GGCCGCTGCGATGCCATCGTCCGCAGCGGGGCCGGCACCGTCGGTCGCACACAAATCGCTCGCCGGAGCG
CAGCCGTATGGACCGACGGCTGCGTCGAGGTGCTGGCCGACAGCGGCAACCGCCGGCCCAGTACACGACC
GCGCGCTAAGGAGGTAGGTCGAGTTTAAACTCTAGAACCGGTCATGGCCGCAATAAAATATCTTTATTTT
CATTACATCTGTGTGTTGGTTTTTTGTGTGTTCGAACTAGATGCTGTCGACCGATGCCCTTGAGAGCCTT
CAACCCAGTCAGCTCCTTCCGGTGGGCGCGGGGCATGACTATCGTCGCCGCACTTATGACTGTCTTCTTT
ATCATGCAACTCGTAGGACAGGTGCCGGCAGCGCTCTTCCGCTTCCTCGCTCACTGACTCGCTGCGCTCG
GTCGTTCGGCTGCGGCGAGCGGTATCAGCTCACTCAAAGGCGGTAATACGGTTATCCACAGAATCAGGGG
ATAACGCAGGAAAGAACATGTGAGCAAAAGGCCAGCAAAAGGCCAGGAACCGTAAAAAGGCCGCGTTGCT
GGCGTTTTTCCATAGGCTCCGCCCCCCTGACGAGCATCACAAAAATCGACGCTCAAGTCAGAGGTGGCGA
AACCCGACAGGACTATAAAGATACCAGGCGTTTCCCCCTGGAAGCTCCCTCGTGCGCTCTCCTGTTCCGA
CCCTGCCGCTTACCGGATACCTGTCCGCCTTTCTCCCTTCGGGAAGCGTGGCGCTTTCTCATAGCTCACG
CTGTAGGTATCTCAGTTCGGTGTAGGTCGTTCGCTCCAAGCTGGGCTGTGTGCACGAACCCCCCGTTCAG
CCCGACCGCTGCGCCTTATCCGGTAACTATCGTCTTGAGTCCAACCCGGTAAGACACGACTTATCGCCAC
TGGCAGCAGCCACTGGTAACAGGATTAGCAGAGCGAGGTATGTAGGCGGTGCTACAGAGTTCTTGAAGTG
GTGGCCTAACTACGGCTACACTAGAAGAACAGTATTTGGTATCTGCGCTCTGCTGAAGCCAGTTACCTTC
GGAAAAAGAGTTGGTAGCTCTTGATCCGGCAAACAAACCACCGCTGGTAGCGGTGGTTTTTTTGTTTGCA
AGCAGCAGATTACGCGCAGAAAAAAAGGATCTCAAGAAGATCCTTTGATCTTTTCTACGGGGTCTGACGC
TCAGTGGAACGAAAACTCACGTTAAGGGATTTTGGTCATGAGATTATCAAAAAGGATCTTCACCTAGATC
CTTTTAAATTAAAAATGAAGTTTTAAATCAATCTAAAGTATATATGAGTAAACTTGGTCTGACAGCGGCC
GCAAATGCTAAACCACTGCAGTGGTTACCAGTGCTTGATCAGTGAGGCACCGATCTCAGCGATCTGCCTA
TTTCGTTCGTCCATAGTGGCCTGACTCCCCGTCGTGTAGATCACTACGATTCGTGAGGGCTTACCATCAG
GCCCCAGCGCAGCAATGATGCCGCGAGAGCCGCGTTCACCGGCCCCCGATTTGTCAGCAATGAACCAGCC
AGCAGGGAGGGCCGAGCGAAGAAGTGGTCCTGCTACTTTGTCCGCCTCCATCCAGTCTATGAGCTGCTGT
CGTGATGCTAGAGTAAGAAGTTCGCCAGTGAGTAGTTTCCGAAGAGTTGTGGCCATTGCTACTGGCATCG
TGGTATCACGCTCGTCGTTCGGTATGGCTTCGTTCAACTCTGGTTCCCAGCGGTCAAGCCGGGTCACATG
ATCACCCATATTATGAAGAAATGCAGTCAGCTCCTTAGGGCCTCCGATCGTTGTCAGAAGTAAGTTGGCC
GCGGTGTTGTCGCTCATGGTAATGGCAGCACTACACAATTCTCTTACCGTCATGCCATCCGTAAGATGCT
TTTCCGTGACCGGCGAGTACTCAACCAAGTCGTTTTGTGAGTAGTGTATACGGCGACCAAGCTGCTCTTG
CCCGGCGTCTATACGGGACAACACCGCGCCACATAGCAGTACTTTGAAAGTGCTCATCATCGGGAATCGT
TCTTCGGGGCGGAAAGACTCAAGGATCTTGCCGCTATTGAGATCCAGTTCGATATAGCCCACTCTTGCAC
CCAGTTGATCTTCAGCATCTTTTACTTTCACCAGCGTTTCGGGGTGTGCAAAAACAGGCAAGCAAAATGC
CGCAAAGAAGGGAATGAGTGCGACACGAAAATGTTGGATGCTCATACTCGTCCTTTTTCAATATTATTGA
AGCATTTATCAGGGTTACTAGTACGTCTCTCAAGGATAAGTAAGTAATATTAAGGTACGGGAGGTATTGG
ACAGGCCGCAATAAAATATCTTTATTTTCATTACATCTGTGTGTTGGTTTTTTGTGTGAATCGATAGTAC
TAACATACGCTCTCCATCAAAACAAAACGAAACAAAACAAACTAGCAAAATAGGCTGTCCCCAGTGCAAG
TGCAGGTGCCAGAACATTTCTCT
Features (pLannotate 1.2.2; 28 found; start..end, strand, type, name):
     47..71      +  protein_bind   attB1: mutant version of attB; recombination site for the Gateway® BP reaction BP Clonase™
     74..100     +  misc_feature   pause site (fragment): RNA polymerase II transcriptional pause signal from the human α2 globin gene
    120..149     +  protein_bind   NFAT binding site: NFAT binding site from the human interleukin 2 (IL-2) gene (Mattila et al., 1990) NFAT transcription factor
    150..179     +  protein_bind   NFAT binding site: NFAT binding site from the human interleukin 2 (IL-2) gene (Mattila et al., 1990) NFAT transcription factor
    180..209     +  protein_bind   NFAT binding site: NFAT binding site from the human interleukin 2 (IL-2) gene (Mattila et al., 1990) NFAT transcription factor
    233..262     +  protein_bind   NFAT binding site: NFAT binding site from the human interleukin 2 (IL-2) gene (Mattila et al., 1990) NFAT transcription factor
    263..292     +  protein_bind   NFAT binding site: NFAT binding site from the human interleukin 2 (IL-2) gene (Mattila et al., 1990) NFAT transcription factor
    293..322     +  protein_bind   NFAT binding site: NFAT binding site from the human interleukin 2 (IL-2) gene (Mattila et al., 1990) NFAT transcription factor
    338..358     -  protein_bind   attB4: mutant version of attB; core recombination site for the Gateway® BP reaction BP Clonase™
    374..411     +  promoter       minimal CMV promoter: human cytomegalovirus (CMV) immediate early promoter
    494..514     +  protein_bind   attB3: mutant version of attB; core recombination site for the Gateway® BP reaction BP Clonase™
    541..559     +  promoter       T3 promoter: promoter for bacteriophage T3 RNA polymerase
    623..641     -  promoter       T7 promoter: promoter for bacteriophage T7 RNA polymerase
    668..688     -  protein_bind   attB2: mutant version of attB; core recombination site for the Gateway® BP reaction BP Clonase™
    753..2405    +  CDS            luciferase: firefly luciferase synthetic luc2 version of the luciferase gene
   2409..2456    +  CDS            hCL1: non-ORF yeast peptide conferring ubiquitin-dependent degradation human codon-optimized
   2463..2579    +  CDS            hPEST: PEST degradation sequence from mouse ornithine decarboxylase human codon-optimized
   2628..2749    -  polyA_signal   SV40 poly(A) signal: SV40 polyadenylation signal
   2775..2906    -  CDS            LT_SV40 (fragment): Experimental evidence at protein level: Swiss-Prot protein existence level 1. Isoform 17kT antigen targets host RBL2 for degradation and promotes cell proliferation. Transactivates host cyclin A promoter through its J domain. From Simian virus 40 (SV40).
   2943..3300    +  promoter       SV40 promoter: SV40 enhancer and early promoter
   3331..4368    +  CDS            HygR: hygromycin B phosphotransferase confers resistance to hygromycin
   4392..4440    +  polyA_signal   poly(A) signal: synthetic polyadenylation signal
   4456..4587    +  CDS            TcR (fragment): tetracycline efflux protein; tet; confers resistance to tetracycline
   4767..5355    -  rep_origin     ori: high-copy-number ColE1/pMB1/pBR322/pUC origin of replication
   5555..6415    -  CDS            AmpR: β-lactamase confers resistance to ampicillin, carbenicillin, and related antibiotics
   6416..6457    -  promoter       AmpR promoter (fragment): bla
   6520..6568    +  polyA_signal   poly(A) signal: synthetic polyadenylation signal
   6582..6673    +  misc_feature   pause site: RNA polymerase II transcriptional pause signal from the human α2 globin gene
