[The description below was written by a language model from this plasmid's Addgene catalogue record and pLannotate feature annotations shown in this document.]
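Description:
pGL4_NFAT-RE-CMV-BC0525-luc2 is a 6.7 kb mammalian luciferase reporter plasmid built on the pGL4.16 backbone and assembled by Gateway cloning. It serves as a barcoded sensor of calcium signalling. It is propagated in E. coli at high copy from a ColE1/pUC-type origin under ampicillin selection (AmpR). An SV40 enhancer/early promoter drives a hygromycin phosphotransferase cassette with a synthetic poly(A) signal, which allows selection of stably transfected mammalian cells. A synthetic poly(A) signal and an RNA polymerase II transcriptional pause site lie upstream of the reporter unit, an arrangement that limits read-through transcription from the backbone into the sensor.

The sensor consists of six copies of the NFAT binding site from the human IL-2 gene, arranged as two clusters of three, followed by a minimal CMV promoter. Transcription should therefore depend largely on activated NFAT, which responds to rises in intracellular Ca2+. Interspersed attB1, attB4, attB3 and attB2 sites are the scars of a multi-fragment Gateway assembly that joined the response element, the minimal promoter and a barcode module. The segment between attB3 and attB2 carries opposing T3 and T7 promoter sequences. These presumably flank the unique barcode (BC0525), although the barcode itself is not annotated in the feature table. Downstream lies firefly luc2 followed by hCL1 and hPEST degradation sequences, which give a short-lived luciferase that tracks transcriptional changes closely, and then an SV40 poly(A) signal.

Because the barcode lies in the transcribed region, pathway activity could be read out either by luminescence or by measuring barcode RNA. The associated publication uses such sensors in a multiplexed barcoded assay for profiling ERBB receptor antagonists.
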