Addgene plasmid #214655: pGL4_NFAT-RE-CMV-BC0525-luc2
Purpose: barcoded assay, Ca2+ sensor
Depositing lab: Michael Wehr. Depositing organization: Systasy Bioscience GmbH. Publication: Protocol for identifying properties of ERBB receptor antagonists using the barcoded ERBBprofiler assay. Popovic L, Rossner MJ, Wehr MC. STAR Protoc. 2024 Apr 16;5(2):102987. doi: 10.1016/j.xpro.2024.102987. PubMed 38635397.
Backbone
  Vector backbone: pGL4.16
  Vector type: Mammalian Expression, Luciferase
Growth in bacteria
  Bacterial resistance: Ampicillin, 100 μg/mL
  Growth temperature: 37°C
  Growth strain: DH5alpha
  Copy number: High Copy
Gene/Insert
  Gene/Insert name: 6x clustered NFAT element with barcode 0525
  Species: Synthetic
  Cloning method: Gateway Cloning
Terms and licenses: Academic/Nonprofit Terms; Industry Terms: Not Available to Industry
How to cite: pGL4_NFAT-RE-CMV-BC0525-luc2 was a gift from Michael Wehr (Addgene plasmid # 214655 ; http://n2t.net/addgene:214655 ; RRID:Addgene_214655)
